>Addgene plasmid #184904 | pMRX-IB-HaloTag7-mGFP-KDEL | addgene full sequence | sequence record 364098 | Addgene NGS Result
CATGTTGACATTGATTATTGACTAGTTATTAATAGTAATCAATTACGGGGTCATTAGTTCATAGCCCATA
TATGGAGTTCCGCGTTACATAACTTACGGTAAATGGCCCGCCTGGCTGACCGCCCAACGACCCCCGCCCA
TTGACGTCAATAATGACGTATGTTCCCATAGTAACGCCAATAGGGACTTTCCATTGACGTCAATGGGTGG
AGTATTTACGGTAAACTGCCCACTTGGCAGTACATCAAGTGTATCATATGCCAAGTACGCCCCCTATTGA
CGTCAATGACGGTAAATGGCCCGCCTGGCATTATGCCCAGTACATGACCTTATGGGACTTTCCTACTTGG
CAGTACATCTACGTATTAGTCATCGCTATTACCATGCTAGAGAACCATCAGATGTTTCCAGGGTGCCCCA
AGGACCTGAAATGACCCTGTGCCTTATTTGAACTAACCAATCAGTTCGCTTCTCGCTTCTGTTCGCGCGC
TTCTGCTCCCCGAGCTCAATAAAAGAGCCCACAACCCCTCACTCGGCGCGCCAGTCCTCCGATTGACTGA
GTCGCCCGGGTACCCGTGTATCCAATAAACCCTCTTGCAGTTGCATCCGACTTGTGGTCTCGCTGTTCCT
TGGGAGGGTCTCCTCTGAGTGATTGACTACCCGTCAGCGGGGGTCTTTCATTTGGGGGCTCGTCCGGGAT
CGGGAGACCCCTGCCCAGGGACCACCGACCCACCACCGGGAGGTAAGCTGGCCAGCAACTTATCTGTGTC
TGTCCGATTGTCTAGTGTCTATGACTGATTTTATGCGCCTGCGTCGGTACTAGTTAGCTAACTAGCTCTG
TATCTGGCGGACCCGTGGTGGAACTGACGAGTTCGGAACACCCGGCCGCAACCCTGGGAGACGTCCCAGG
GACTTCGGGGGCCGTTTTTGTGGCCCGACCTGAGTCCAAAAATCCCGATCGTTTTGGACTCTTTGGTGCA
CCCCCCTTAGAGGAGGGATATGTGGTTCTGGTAGGAGACGAGAACCTAAAACAGTTCCCGCCTCCGTCTG
AATTTTTGCTTTCGGTTTGGGACCGAAGCCGCGCCGCGCGTCTTGTCTGCTGCAGCATCGTTCTGTGTTG
TCTCTGTCTGACTGTGTTTCTGTATTTGTCTGAAAATATGGGCCCGGGCCAGACTGTTACCACTCCCTTA
AGTTTGACCTTAGGTCACTGGAAAGATGTCGAGCGGATCGCTCACAACCAGTCGGTAGATGTCAAGAAGA
GACGTTGGGTTACCTTCTGCTCTGCAGAATGGCCAACCTTTAACGTCGGATGGCCGCGAGACGGCACCTT
TAACCGAGACCTCATCACCCAGGTTAAGATCAAGGTCTTTTCACCTGGCCCGCATGGACACCCAGACCAG
GTCCCCTACATCGTGACCTGGGAAGCCTTGGCTTTTGACCCCCCTCCCTGGGTCAAGCCCTTTGTACACC
CTAAGCCTCCGCCTCCTCTTCCTCCATCCGCCCCGTCTCTCCCCCTTGAACCTCCTCGTTCGACCCCGCC
TCGATCCTCCCTTTATCCAGCCCTCACTCCTTCTCTAGGCGCCCCCATATGGCCATATGAGATCTTATAT
GGGGCACCCCCGCCCCTTGTAAACTTCCCTGACCCTGACATGACAAGAGTTACTAACAGCCCCTCTCTCC
AAGCTCACTTACAGGCTCTCTACTTAGTCCAGCACGAAGTCTGGAGACCTCTGGCGGCAGCCTACCAAGA
ACAACTGGACCGACCGGTGGTACCTCACCCTTACCGAGTCGGCGACACAGTGTGGGTCCGCCGACACCAG
ACTAAGAACCTAGAACCTCGCTGGAAAGGACCTTACACAGTCCTGCTGACCACCCCCACCGCCCTCAAAG
TAGACGGCATCGCAGCTTGGATACACGCCGCCCACGTGAAGGCTGCCGACCCCGGGGGTGGACCATCCTC
TAGACTGCCGGATCTGCCATCGATATAAAGCTTGCCGCCACCATGAAGTTATGCATATTACTGGCCGTCG
TGGCCTTTGTTGGCCTCTCGCTCGGATCCGAAATCGGTACTGGCTTTCCATTCGACCCCCATTATGTGGA
AGTCCTGGGCGAGCGCATGCACTACGTCGATGTTGGTCCGCGCGATGGCACCCCTGTGCTGTTCCTGCAC
GGTAACCCGACCTCCTCCTACGTGTGGCGCAACATCATCCCGCATGTTGCACCGACCCATCGCTGCATTG
CTCCAGACCTGATCGGTATGGGCAAATCCGACAAACCAGACCTGGGTTATTTCTTCGACGACCACGTCCG
CTTCATGGATGCCTTCATCGAAGCCCTGGGTCTGGAAGAGGTCGTCCTGGTCATTCACGACTGGGGCTCC
GCTCTGGGTTTCCACTGGGCCAAGCGCAATCCAGAGCGCGTCAAAGGTATTGCATTTATGGAGTTCATCC
GCCCTATCCCGACCTGGGACGAATGGCCAGAATTTGCCCGCGAGACCTTCCAGGCCTTCCGCACCACCGA
CGTCGGCCGCAAGCTGATCATCGATCAGAACGTTTTTATCGAGGGTACGCTGCCGATGGGTGTCGTCCGC
CCGCTGACTGAAGTCGAGATGGACCATTACCGCGAGCCGTTCCTGAATCCTGTTGACCGCGAGCCACTGT
GGCGCTTCCCAAACGAGCTGCCAATCGCCGGTGAGCCAGCGAACATCGTCGCGCTGGTCGAAGAATACAT
GGACTGGCTGCACCAGTCCCCTGTCCCGAAGCTGCTGTTCTGGGGCACCCCAGGCGTTCTGATCCCACCG
GCCGAAGCCGCTCGCCTGGCCAAAAGCCTGCCTAACTGCAAGGCTGTGGACATCGGCCCAGGTCTGAATC
TGCTGCAAGAAGACAACCCGGACCTGATCGGCAGCGAGATCGCGCGCTGGCTGTCTACTCTGGAGATTTC
CGGTCTCGAGGTGAGCAAGGGCGAGGAGCTGTTCACCGGGGTGGTGCCCATCCTGGTCGAGCTGGACGGC
GACGTAAACGGCCACAAGTTCAGCGTGTCCGGCGAGGGCGAGGGCGATGCCACCTACGGCAAGCTGACCC
TGAAGTTCATCTGCACCACCGGCAAGCTGCCCGTGCCCTGGCCCACCCTCGTGACCACCCTGACCTACGG
CGTGCAGTGCTTCAGCCGCTACCCCGACCACATGAAGCAGCACGACTTCTTCAAGTCCGCCATGCCCGAA
GGCTACGTCCAGGAGCGCACCATCTTCTTCAAGGACGACGGCAACTACAAGACCCGCGCCGAGGTGAAGT
TCGAGGGCGACACCCTGGTGAACCGCATCGAGCTGAAGGGCATCGACTTCAAGGAGGACGGCAACATCCT
GGGGCACAAGCTGGAGTACAACTACAACAGCCACAACGTCTATATCATGGCCGACAAGCAGAAGAACGGC
ATCAAGGTGAACTTCAAGATCCGCCACAACATCGAGGACGGCAGCGTGCAGCTCGCCGACCACTACCAGC
AGAACACCCCCATCGGCGACGGCCCCGTGCTGCTGCCCGACAACCACTACCTGAGCACCCAGTCCAAACT
GAGCAAAGACCCCAACGAGAAGCGCGATCACATGGTCCTGCTGGAGTTCGTGACCGCCGCCGGGATCACT
CTCGGCATGGACGAGCTGTACAAGAATTCAAAAGATGAGCTCTGATAACTCGAGTAAAGCGGCCGCTACG
TAAATTCCGCCCCCCCCCCTAACGTTACTGGCCGAAGCCGCTTGGAATAAGGCCGGTGTGCGTTTGTCTA
TATGTTATTTTCCACCATATTGCCGTCTTTTGGCAATGTGAGGGCCCGGAAACCTGGCCCTGTCTTCTTG
ACGAGCATTCCTAGGGGTCTTTCCCCTCTCGCCAAAGGAATGCAAGGTCTGTTGAATGTCGTGAAGGAAG
CAGTTCCTCTGGAAGTTTCTTGAAGACAAACAACGTCTGTAGCGACCCTTTGCAGGCAGCGGAACCCCCC
ACCTGGCGACAGGTGCCTCTGCGGCCAAAAGCCACGTGTATAAGATACACCTGCAAAGGCGGCACAACCC
CAGTGCCACGTTGTGAGTTGGATAGTTGTGGAAAGAGTCAAATGGCTCTCCTCAAGCGTATTCAACAAGG
GGCTGAAGGATGCCCAGAAGGTACCCCATTGTATGGGATCTGATCTGGGGCCTCGGTGCACATGCTTTAC
ATGTGTTTAGTCGAGGTTAAAAAAACGTCTAGGCCCCCCGAACCACGGGGACGTGGTTTTCCTTTGAAAA
ACACGATGATAATATGGCCACAACCGTCGACATGGTCATGAAAACATTTAACATTTCTCAACAAGATCTA
GAATTAGTAGAAGTAGCGACAGAGAAGATTACAATGCTTTATGAGGATAATAAACATCATGTGGGAGCGG
CAATTCGTACGAAAACAGGAGAAATCATTTCGGCAGTACATATTGAAGCGTATATAGGACGAGTAACTGT
TTGTGCAGAAGCCATTGCGATTGGTAGTGCAGTTTCGAATGGACAAAAGGATTTTGACACGATTGTAGCT
GTTAGACACCCTTATTCTGACGAAGTAGATAGAAGTATTCGAGTGGTAAGTCCTTGTGGTATGTGTAGGG
AGTTGATTTCAGACTATGCACCAGATTGTTTTGTGTTAATAGAAATGAATGGCAAGTTAGTCAAAACTAC
GATTGAAGAACTCATTCCACTCAAATATACCCGAAATTAAGTCGACCGCCCGCCCCACGACCCGCAGCGC
CCGACCGAAAGGAGCGCACGACCCCATGGCTCGACGATAAAATAAAAGATTTTATTTAGTCTCCAGAAAA
AGGGGGGAATGAAAGACCCCACCTGTAGGTTTGGCAAGCTAGCTTAAGTAACGCCATTTTGCAAGGCATG
GAAAAATACATAACTGAGAATAGAGAAGTTCAGATCAAGGTCAGGAACAGATGGAACAGCTGAATATGGG
CCAAACAGGATATCTGTGGTAAGCAGTTCCTGCCCCGGCTCAGGGCCAAGAACAGATGGAACAGCTGAAT
ATGGGCCAAACAGGATATCTGTGGTAAGCAGTTCCTGCCCCGGCTCAGGGCCAAGAACAGATGGTCCCCA
GATGCGGTCCAGCCCTCAGCAGTTTCTAGAGAACCATCAGATGTTTCCAGGGTGCCCCAAGGACCTGAAA
TGACCCTGTGCCTTATTTGAACTAACCAATCAGTTCGCTTCTCGCTTCTGTTCGCGCGCTTCTGCTCCCC
GAGCTCAATAAAAGAGCCCACAACCCCTCACTCGGGGCGCCAGTCCTCCGATTGACTGAGTCGCCCGGGT
ACCCGTGTATCCAATAAACCCTCTTGCAGTTGCATCCGACTTGTGGTCTCGCTGTTCCTTGGGAGGGTCT
CCTCTGAGTGATTGACTACCCGTCAGCGGGGGTCTTTCACATGCAGCATGTATCAAAATTAATTTGGTTT
TTTTTCTTAAGTATTTACATTAAATGGCCATAGTTGCATTAATGAATCGGCCAACGCGCGGGGAGAGGCG
GTTTGCGTATTGGGCGCTCTTCCGCTTCCTCGCTCACTGACTCGCTGCGCTCGGTCGTTCGGCTGCGGCG
AGCGGTATCAGCTCACTCAAAGGCGGTAATACGGTTATCCACAGAATCAGGGGATAACGCAGGAAAGAAC
ATGTGAGCAAAAGGCCAGCAAAAGGCCAGGAACCGTAAAAAGGCCGCGTTGCTGGCGTTTTTCCATAGGC
TCCGCCCCCCTGACGAGCATCACAAAAATCGACGCTCAAGTCAGAGGTGGCGAAACCCGACAGGACTATA
AAGATACCAGGCGTTTCCCCCTGGAAGCTCCCTCGTGCGCTCTCCTGTTCCGACCCTGCCGCTTACCGGA
TACCTGTCCGCCTTTCTCCCTTCGGGAAGCGTGGCGCTTTCTCATAGCTCACGCTGTAGGTATCTCAGTT
CGGTGTAGGTCGTTCGCTCCAAGCTGGGCTGTGTGCACGAACCCCCCGTTCAGCCCGACCGCTGCGCCTT
ATCCGGTAACTATCGTCTTGAGTCCAACCCGGTAAGACACGACTTATCGCCACTGGCAGCAGCCACTGGT
AACAGGATTAGCAGAGCGAGGTATGTAGGCGGTGCTACAGAGTTCTTGAAGTGGTGGCCTAACTACGGCT
ACACTAGAAGAACAGTATTTGGTATCTGCGCTCTGCTGAAGCCAGTTACCTTCGGAAAAAGAGTTGGTAG
CTCTTGATCCGGCAAACAAACCACCGCTGGTAGCGGTGGTTTTTTTGTTTGCAAGCAGCAGATTACGCGC
AGAAAAAAAGGATCTCAAGAAGATCCTTTGATCTTTTCTACGGGGTCTGACGCTCAGTGGAACGAAAACT
CACGTTAAGGGATTTTGGTCATGAGATTATCAAAAAGGATCTTCACCTAGATCCTTTTGCGGCCGGCCGC
AAATCAATCTAAAGTATATATGAGTAAACTTGGTCTGACAGTTACCAATGCTTAATCAGTGAGGCACCTA
TCTCAGCGATCTGTCTATTTCGTTCATCCATAGTTGCCTGACTCCCCGTCGTGTAGATAACTACGATACG
GGAGGGCTTACCATCTGGCCCCAGTGCTGCAATGATACCGCGAGACCCACGCTCACCGGCTCCAGATTTA
TCAGCAATAAACCAGCCAGCCGGAAGGGCCGAGCGCAGAAGTGGTCCTGCAACTTTATCCGCCTCCATCC
AGTCTATTAATTGTTGCCGGGAAGCTAGAGTAAGTAGTTCGCCAGTTAATAGTTTGCGCAACGTTGTTGC
CATTGCTACAGGCATCGTGGTGTCACGCTCGTCGTTTGGTATGGCTTCATTCAGCTCCGGTTCCCAACGA
TCAAGGCGAGTTACATGATCCCCCATGTTGTGCAAAAAAGCGGTTAGCTCCTTCGGTCCTCCGATCGTTG
TCAGAAGTAAGTTGGCCGCAGTGTTATCACTCATGGTTATGGCAGCACTGCATAATTCTCTTACTGTCAT
GCCATCCGTAAGATGCTTTTCTGTGACTGGTGAGTACTCAACCAAGTCATTCTGAGAATAGTGTATGCGG
CGACCGAGTTGCTCTTGCCCGGCGTCAACACGGGATAATACCGCGCCACATAGCAGAACTTTAAAAGTGC
TCATCATTGGAAAACGTTCTTCGGGGCGAAAACTCTCAAGGATCTTACCGCTGTTGAGATCCAGTTCGAT
GTAACCCACTCGTGCACCCAACTGATCTTCAGCATCTTTTACTTTCACCAGCGTTTCTGGGTGAGCAAAA
ACAGGAAGGCAAAATGCCGCAAAAAAGGGAATAAGGGCGACACGGAAATGTTGAATACTCATACTCTTCC
TTTTTCAATATTATTGAAGCATTTATCAGGGTTATTGTCTCATGAGCGGATACATATTTGAATGTATTTA
GAAAAATAAACAAATAGGGGTTCCGCGCACATTTCCCCGAAAAGTGCCACCTGACGTCTAAGAAACCATT
ATTATCATGACATTAACCTATAAAAATAGGCGTATCACGAGGCCCTTTCGTCTTCACTATAGGAGCTTGG
CCCATTGCATACGTTGTATCCATATCATAATATGTACATTTATATTGGCTCATGTCCAACATTACCGC
Features (pLannotate 1.2.2; 16 found; start..end, strand, type, name):
      7..386     +  enhancer       CMV enhancer: human cytomegalovirus immediate early enhancer
    387..682     +  LTR            3' LTR (ΔU3) (fragment): self-inactivating 3' long terminal repeat (LTR) from Moloney murine leukemia virus
    745..1102    +  misc_feature   MMLV Ψ: packaging signal of Moloney murine leukemia virus (MMLV)
   1167..1583    +  CDS            gag (truncated): truncated Moloney murine leukemia virus (MMLV) gag gene lacking the start codon
   1593..1967    +  misc_feature   pol region: Moloney murine leukemia virus (MMLV) pol region containing the splice acceptor site
   2003..2055    +  sig_peptide    BiP signal sequence: Drosophila BiP signal sequence
   2060..2943    +  CDS            HaloTag® (fragment): modified bacterial dehalogenase that forms covalent bonds with chloroalkane derivatives
   2951..3664    +  CDS            mEGFP: mEGFP is a basic (constitutively fluorescent) green fluorescent protein published in 2002, derived from Aequorea victoria. It has moderate acid sensitivity.
   3720..4295    +  misc_feature   IRES2: internal ribosome entry site (IRES) of the encephalomyocarditis virus (EMCV)
   4308..4727    +  CDS            bsr: BSR_BACCE - Experimental evidence at protein level: Swiss-Prot protein existence level 1. Catalyzes the deamination of the cytosine moiety of the antibiotics blasticidin S, cytomycin and acetylblasticidin S. From Bacillus cereus.
   4838..4959    +  LTR            3' LTR (ΔU3) (fragment): self-inactivating 3' long terminal repeat (LTR) from Moloney murine leukemia virus
   4960..5429    +  LTR            LTR: long terminal repeat from Moloney murine leukemia virus
   5495..5547    -  CDS            lacI (fragment): lac repressor; lacI; The lac repressor binds to the lac operator to inhibit transcription in E. coli. This inhibition can be relieved by adding lactose or isopropyl-β-D-thiogalactopyranoside (IPTG).
   5730..6318    -  rep_origin     ori: high-copy-number ColE1/pMB1/pBR322/pUC origin of replication
   6482..7342    -  CDS            AmpR: β-lactamase; bla; confers resistance to ampicillin, carbenicillin, and related antibiotics
   7343..7447    -  promoter       AmpR promoter: bla
