[The description below was written by a language model from this plasmid's Addgene catalogue record and pLannotate feature annotations shown in this document.]
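Description:
pMRX-IB-HaloTag7-mGFP-KDEL is a Moloney murine leukemia virus-based retroviral vector built on the pMRX-IB backbone for stable expression of an ER-lumenal autophagy reporter in mammalian cells. Although catalogued simply as a mammalian expression vector, the annotated 7.6 kb sequence shows a retroviral layout. A CMV enhancer is fused to a partial LTR at the 5' end, which presumably drives transcription of the viral genome in packaging cells. This is followed by the MMLV Ψ packaging signal, a truncated gag lacking its start codon, and a pol region carrying the splice acceptor. LTR sequences close the proviral unit downstream of the cargo. In bacteria the plasmid is maintained through a high-copy ColE1/pUC-type origin and selected with ampicillin via β-lactamase under its own promoter. A short lacI fragment in the backbone appears to be a cloning remnant.

The payload is a single open reading frame starting with a signal peptide, annotated as a BiP signal sequence, that directs the protein into the endoplasmic reticulum. It is followed by HaloTag7 and monomeric EGFP. The catalogued insert is the 12 bp KDEL ER-retention motif at the C-terminus, which is too small to be annotated separately. An EMCV IRES downstream links translation of the bsr blasticidin S deaminase to the same transcript, so blasticidin selection enriches for transduced, reporter-expressing cells. The construct is intended to measure ER-phagy activity. HaloTag binds chloroalkane ligands covalently, so the reporter can be pulse-labelled. Its processing after delivery of ER to lysosomes can then be followed over time as a readout of autophagic flux.
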