Addgene plasmid #184904: pMRX-IB-HaloTag7-mGFP-KDEL
Purpose: Stable expression of HaloTag7-mGFP-KDEL in mammalian cells to measure ER-phagy activity
Depositing lab: Noboru Mizushima. Depositing organization: The University of Tokyo. Publication: A pulse-chasable reporter processing assay for mammalian autophagic flux with HaloTag. Yim WW, Yamamoto H, Mizushima N. Elife. 2022 Aug 8;11. pii: 78923. doi: 10.7554/eLife.78923. PubMed 35938926.
Backbone
  Vector backbone: pMRX-IB
  Vector type: Mammalian Expression
  Selectable markers: Blasticidin
Growth in bacteria
  Bacterial resistance: Ampicillin, 100 μg/mL
  Growth temperature: 37°C
  Growth strain: DH5alpha
  Copy number: Unknown
Gene/Insert
  Gene/Insert name: KDEL
  Insert size (bp): 12
  Tag / fusion protein: HaloTag7 (N terminal on insert); monomeric EGFP (N terminal on insert)
Terms and licenses: Academic/Nonprofit Terms; Industry Terms: Not Available to Industry
How to cite: pMRX-IB-HaloTag7-mGFP-KDEL was a gift from Noboru Mizushima (Addgene plasmid # 184904 ; http://n2t.net/addgene:184904 ; RRID:Addgene_184904)
